>Addgene plasmid #125085 | pSR40.25 | addgene full sequence | sequence record 247804 | Addgene NGS Result
TATCGACGTCTAAGAAACCATTATTATCATGACATTAACCTATAAAAATAGGCGTATCACGAGGCCCTTT
CGTCTTCACCTCGAGTCCCTATCAGTGATAGAGATTGACATCCCTATCAGTGATAGAGATACTGAGCACA
TCAGCAGGACGCACTGACCGCATAAAGGACTTAGCAAAGCCCAATTTTAAACAAATGCAAGAGAACTACA
AGATTCTGGTGGTCGATGACGACATGCGCCTGCGTGCGCTGCTGGAACGTTATCTCACCGAACAAGGCTT
CCAGGTTCGAAGCGTCGCTAATGCAGAACAGATGGATCGCCTGCTGACTCGTGAATCTTTCCATCTTATG
GTACTGGATTTAATGTTACCTGGTGAAGATGGCTTGTCGATTTGCCGACGTCTTCGTAGTCAGAGCAACC
CGATGCCGATCATTATGGTGACGGCGAAAGGGGAAGAAGTGGACCGTATCGTAGGCCTGGAGATTGGCGC
TGACGACTACATTCCAAAACCGTTTAACCCGCGTGAGTTATTTGCCAGGGTGCGAGCTTTGTTGCGTCGG
GGTTGTGCAACGTGCCAACCAGTTTTAGAGTGGGGGCCAATCAGGTTGGATCCAAGCACCTATGAAGTTA
GTTATGACAATGAGGTTTTGTCTTTGACCCGCAAGGAATACAGCATTCTGGAATTACTACTCCGCAATGG
CCGTCGGGTGCTAAGTCGGAGCATGATTATCGATAGTATCTGGAAGTTGGAGAGTCCCCCAGAGGAAGAT
ACGGTTAAGGTGCATGTGCGGAGTTTGCGACAAAAATTAAAAAGTGCCGGTTTATCAGCAGATGCCATTG
AAACGGTCCATGGCATTGGGTATCGTCTGGCCAATTTAACGGAAAAATCTTTGTGCCAAGGGAAAAACTA
GTAATAATCTAGACCAGGCATCAAATAAAACGAAAGGCTCAGTCGAAAGACTGGGCCTTTCGTTTTATCT
GTTGTTTGTCGGTGAACGCTCTCTACTAGAGTCACACTGGCTCACCTTCGGGTGGGCCTTTCTGCGTTTA
TAGTAAATCACTGCATAATTCGTGTCGCTCAAGGCGCACTCCCGTTCTGGATAATGTTTTTTGCGCCGAC
ATCATAACGGTTCTGGCAAATATTCTGAAATGAGCTGGTTAGCTAGTCAAGCCCATTGTGCTTTTCTCTA
TCAACCTCAGCTTACCTGAAGGGGTGAACAGGTCTGGGTTAATTCATGTTGCGAAATGTAACAGTTTTAG
TCGCATCAGCTAACTTTCCGATTTCTTTACGATTTTCTCCCCCTTTTCTTCAATTTTACTTTGTTAGGAT
CGCATTTTTAAAAAGAGGAGAAATACTAGATGCGTAAAGGCGAAGAGCTGTTCACTGGTGTCGTCCCTAT
TCTGGTGGAACTGGATGGTGATGTCAACGGTCATAAGTTTTCCGTGCGTGGCGAGGGTGAAGGTGACGCA
ACTAATGGTAAACTGACGCTGAAGTTCATCTGTACTACTGGTAAACTGCCGGTACCTTGGCCGACTCTGG
TAACGACGCTGACTTATGGTGTTCAGTGCTTTGCTCGTTATCCGGACCATATGAAGCAGCATGACTTCTT
CAAGTCCGCCATGCCGGAAGGCTATGTGCAGGAACGCACGATTTCCTTTAAGGATGACGGCACGTACAAA
ACGCGTGCGGAAGTGAAATTTGAAGGCGATACCCTGGTAAACCGCATTGAGCTGAAAGGCATTGACTTTA
AAGAAGACGGCAATATCCTGGGCCATAAGCTGGAATACAATTTTAACAGCCACAATGTTTACATCACCGC
CGATAAACAAAAAAATGGCATTAAAGCGAATTTTAAAATTCGCCACAACGTGGAGGATGGCAGCGTGCAG
CTGGCTGATCACTACCAGCAAAACACTCCAATCGGTGATGGTCCTGTTCTGCTGCCAGACAATCACTATC
TGAGCACGCAAAGCGTTCTGTCTAAAGATCCGAACGAGAAACGCGATCATATGGTTCTGCTGGAGTTCGT
AACCGCAGCGGGCATCACGCATGGTATGGATGAACTGTACAAATGATGATAATAATCTAGACCAGGCATC
AAATAAAACGAAAGGCTCAGTCGAAAGACTGGGCCTTTCGTTTTATCTGTTGTTTGTCGGTGAACGCTCT
CTACTAGAGTCACACTGGCTCACCTTCGGGTGGGCCTTTCTGCGTTTATAGGTACCCGTGGATCCTCTAG
AGTCGACCTGCAGGCATGCAAGCTTTTTACGGCTAGCTCAGTCCTAGGTATAGTGCTAGCCCAGCCAGAG
AAACACTCTTTAACAGGGGGTAGTATGATGTCTCGTTTAGATAAAAGTAAAGTGATTAACAGCGCATTAG
AGCTGCTTAATGAGGTCGGAATCGAAGGTTTAACAACCCGTAAACTCGCCCAGAAGCTAGGTGTAGAGCA
GCCTACATTGTATTGGCATGTAAAAAATAAGCGGGCTTTGCTCGACGCCTTAGCCATTGAGATGTTAGAT
AGGCACCATACTCACTTTTGCCCTTTAGAAGGGGAAAGCTGGCAAGATTTTTTACGTAATAACGCTAAAA
GTTTTAGATGTGCTTTACTAAGTCATCGCGATGGAGCAAAAGTACATTTAGGTACACGGCCTACAGAAAA
ACAGTATGAAACTCTCGAAAATCAATTAGCCTTTTTATGCCAACAAGGTTTTTCACTAGAGAATGCATTA
TATGCACTCAGCGCAGTGGGGCATTTTACTTTAGGTTGCGTATTGGAAGATCAAGAGCATCAAGTCGCTA
AAGAAGAAAGGGAAACACCTACTACTGATAGTATGCCGCCATTATTACGACAAGCTATCGAATTATTTGA
TCACCAAGGTGCAGAGCCAGCCTTCTTATTCGGCCTTGAATTGATCATATGCGGATTAGAAAAACAACTT
AAATGTGAAAGTGGGTCTTAAGGCATCAAATAAAACGAAAGGCTCAGTCGAAAGACTGGGCCTTTCGTTT
TATCTGTTGTTTGTCGGTGAACGCTCTCCTGAGTAGGACAAATCCGCCGCCCTAGACCTAGGGCGTTCGG
CTGCGGCGAGCGGTATCAGCTCACTCAAAGGCGGTAATACGGTTATCCACAGAATCAGGGGATAACGCAT
GCAAGAACATGTGAGCAAAAGGCCAGCAAAAGGCCAGGAACCGTAAAAAGGCCGCGTTGCTGGCGTTTTT
CCATAGGCTCCGCCCCCCTGACGAGCATCACAAAAATCGACGCTCAAGTCAGAGGTGGCGAAACCCGACA
GGACTATAAAGATACCAGGCGTTTCCCCCTGGAAGCTCCCTCGTGCGCTCTCCTGTTCCGACCCTGCCGC
TTACCGGATACCTGTCCGCCTTTCTCCCTTCGGGAAGCGTGGCGCTTTCTCATAGCTCACGCTGTAGGTA
TCTCAGTTCGGTGTAGGTCGTTCGCTCCAAGCTGGGCTGTGTGCACGAACCCCCCGTTCAGCCCGACCGC
TGCGCCTTATCCGGTAACTATCGTCTTGAGTCCAACCCGGTAAGACACGACTTATCGCCACTGGCAGCAG
CCACTGGTAACAGGATTAGCAGAGCGAGGTATGTAGGCGGTGCTACAGAGTTCTTGAAGTGGTGGCCTAA
CTACGGCTACACTAGAAGGACAGTATTTGGTATCTGCGCTCTGCTGAAGCCAGTTACCTTCGGAAAAAGA
GTTGGTAGCTCTTGATCCGGCAAACAAACCACCGCTGGTAGCGGTGGTTTTTTTGTTTGCAAGCAGCAGA
TTACGCGCAGAAAAAAAGGATCTCAAGAAGATCCTTTGATCTTTTCTACGGGGTCTGACGCTCAGTGGAA
CGAAAACTCACGTTAAGGGATTTTGGTCATGACTAGTGCTTGGATTCTCACCAATAAAAAACGCCCGGCG
GCAACCGAGCGTTCTGAACAAATCCAGATGGAGTTCTGAGGTCATTACTGGATCTATCAACAGGAGTCCA
AGCGAGCTCGATATCAAATTACGCCCCGCCCTGCCACTCATCGCAGTACTGTTGTAATTCATTAAGCATT
CTGCCGACATGGAAGCCATCACAAACGGCATGATGAACCTGAATCGCCAGCGGCATCAGCACCTTGTCGC
CTTGCGTATAATATTTGCCCATGGTGAAAACGGGGGCGAAGAAGTTGTCCATATTGGCCACGTTTAAATC
AAAACTGGTGAAACTCACCCAGGGATTGGCTGAGACGAAAAACATATTCTCAATAAACCCTTTAGGGAAA
TAGGCCAGGTTTTCACCATAACACGCCACATCTTGCGAATATATGTGTAGAAACTGCCGGAAATCGTCGT
GGTATTCACTACAGAGCGATGAAAACGTTTCAGTTTGCTCATGGAAAACGGTGTAACAAGGGTGAACACT
ATCCCATATCACCAGCTCACCGTCTTTCATTGCCATACGAAATTCCGGATGAGCATTCATCAGGCGGGCA
AGAATGTGAATAAAGGCCGGATAAAACTTGTGCTTATTTTTCTTTACGGTCTTTAAAAAGGCCGTAATAT
CCAGCTGAACGGTCTGGTTATAGGTACATTGAGCAACTGACTGAAATGCCTCAAAATGTTCTTTACGATG
CCATTGGGATATATCAACGGTGGTATATCCAGTGATTTTTTTCTCCATTTTAGCTTCCTTAGCTCCTGAA
AATCTCGATAACTCAAAAAATACGACCGGTAGTGATCTTATTTCATTATGGTGAAAGTTGGAACCTCTTA
CGGGCCGGCCAACGTCTCATTTTCGCCAGATATCGACGTCGGAGACCTAATGCGCCAGA
Features (pLannotate 1.2.2; 15 found; start..end, strand, type, name):
     86..159     +  promoter       PLtetO-1 promoter: modified phage lambda PL promoter with tet operator sites (Lutz and Bujard, 1997)
    195..863     +  CDS            ompR (fragment): OMPR_ECOLI - Also known as kmt, ompB. Experimental evidence at protein level: Swiss-Prot protein existence level 1. Member of the two-component regulatory system EnvZ/OmpR involved in osmoregulation (particularly of genes ompF and ompC) as well as other genes (PubMed:3010044, PubMed:3536870). Plays a central role in both acid and osmotic stress responses (PubMed:28526842, PubMed:30524381). Binds to the promoter of both ompC and ompF; at low osmolarity it activates ompF transcription, while at high osmolarity it represses ompF and activates ompC transcription (PubMed:3533941, PubMed:3023382, Pu
    932..1003    +  terminator     rrnB T1 terminator: transcription terminator T1 from the E. coli rrnB gene
   1019..1046    +  terminator     T7Te terminator: phage T7 early transcription terminator
   1360..2073    +  CDS            superfolder GFP: GFP variant that folds robustly even when fused to poorly folded proteins (Pédelacq et al., 2006)
   2100..2171    +  terminator     rrnB T1 terminator: transcription terminator T1 from the E. coli rrnB gene
   2187..2214    +  terminator     T7Te terminator: phage T7 early transcription terminator
   2221..2265    +  misc_feature   MCS (fragment): pUC18/19 multiple cloning site
   2272..2300    +  promoter       J23119 promoter (fragment): bacterial promoter (Registry of Standard Biological Parts BBa J23119)
   2335..2961    +  CDS            TetR: tetracycline repressor TetR; tetR; TetR binds to the tetracycline operator tetO to inhibit transcription. This inhibition can be relieved by adding tetracycline or doxycycline.
   2967..3053    +  terminator     rrnB T1 terminator: Escherichia coli rrnB; transcription terminator T1 from the E. coli rrnB gene
   3218..3806    -  rep_origin     ori: high-copy-number ColE1/pMB1/pBR322/pUC origin of replication
   3894..3988    -  terminator     lambda t0 terminator: transcription terminator from phage lambda
   4009..4668    -  CDS            CmR: chloramphenicol acetyltransferase; cat; confers resistance to chloramphenicol
   4669..4767    -  promoter       cat promoter: promoter of the E. coli cat gene encoding chloramphenicol acetyltransferase
