[The description below was written by a language model from this plasmid's Addgene catalogue record and pLannotate feature annotations shown in this document.]
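Description:
pSR40.25 is a high-copy bacterial expression and synthetic-biology plasmid built on the pProTet.E333 backbone, listed at about 4.8 kb. It replicates in E. coli from a ColE1/pMB1-type origin and is selected with chloramphenicol through a cat gene driven by its own promoter and followed by the lambda t0 terminator.

The plasmid carries three expression units arranged in the same orientation, each insulated by transcription terminators (rrnB T1, with T7Te after the first two). The first places a synthetic chimeric response regulator under the PLtetO-1 promoter. This protein joins the receiver (REC) domain of E. coli OmpR, residues 1–110, to the DNA-binding domain of CcaR, residues 107–234. The automated annotation labels the whole reading frame as an ompR fragment, but the catalogue entry makes clear that only the N-terminal portion is OmpR. The second unit is a superfolder GFP reporter. According to the stated purpose it is driven by the output promoter PcpcG2-172, which was not picked up in the feature table but would fit the unannotated stretch upstream of sfgfp. The third unit expresses TetR, with a partial match to the constitutive J23119 promoter annotated upstream. TetR represses PLtetO-1, so the level of the chimera can be tuned with a tetracycline-class inducer.

Together these parts form a test circuit for rewiring two-component signalling by DNA-binding domain swapping. The hybrid regulator should take its phosphorylation input through the OmpR receiver domain and direct transcription from the CcaR-responsive promoter, with fluorescence as the readout. The "110" in the insert name denotes the crossover point between the two domains. No sensor kinase is encoded on this plasmid.
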