Addgene plasmid #125085: pSR40.25
Purpose: Expression of ompR(1-110aa)-ccaR(107-234aa) chimera under PLtetO-1, output Promoter PcpcG2-172
Depositing lab: Jeffrey Tabor. Depositing organization: Rice University. Publication: Rewiring bacterial two-component systems by modular DNA-binding domain swapping. Schmidl SR, Ekness F, Sofjan K, Daeffler KN, Brink KR, Landry BP, Gerhardt KP, Dyulgyarov N, Sheth RU, Tabor JJ. Nat Chem Biol. 2019 Jul;15(7):690-698. doi: 10.1038/s41589-019-0286-6. Epub 2019 May 20. PubMed 31110305.
Backbone
  Vector backbone: pProTet.E333
  Total vector size (bp): 4789
  Vector type: Bacterial Expression, Synthetic Biology
Growth in bacteria
  Bacterial resistance: Chloramphenicol, 25 μg/mL
  Growth temperature: 37°C
  Growth strain: NEB-10beta
  Copy number: High Copy
Gene/Insert 1
  Gene/Insert name: ompR(REC)-ccaR(DBD)110
  Species: Synthetic
  Insert size (bp): 714
Gene/Insert 2
  Gene/Insert name: sfgfp (alt name: Super folder GFP)
  Species: Synthetic
  Insert size (bp): 714
Gene/Insert 3
  Gene/Insert name: tetR
  Species: Tn10 from E. coli
  Insert size (bp): 625
  GenBank ID: NC_009133.1
Terms and licenses: Academic/Nonprofit Terms; Industry Terms: Not Available to Industry
How to cite: pSR40.25 was a gift from Jeffrey Tabor (Addgene plasmid # 125085 ; http://n2t.net/addgene:125085 ; RRID:Addgene_125085)
